Addgene plasmid #13079: pKM200
Depositing lab: Kenan Murphy. Depositing organization: University of Massachusetts, Worcester. Publication: Lambda Red-mediated recombinogenic engineering of enterohemorrhagic and enteropathogenic E. coli. Murphy KC, Campellone KG. BMC Mol Biol. 2003 Dec 13;4:11. doi: 10.1186/1471-2199-4-11. PubMed 14672541.
Backbone
  Vector backbone: pMAK705
  Backbone size w/o insert (bp): 5700
  Vector type: Bacterial Expression
Growth in bacteria
  Bacterial resistance: Chloramphenicol, 25 μg/mL
  Growth temperature: 30°C
  Growth strain: DH5alpha
  Growth instructions: Plasmid contains temperature sensitive origin of replication and must be grown at 30C
  Copy number: Low Copy
Gene/Insert
  Gene/Insert name: Ptac-gam-bet-exo operon (alt name: Lambda Red)
  Species: bacteriophage lambda
  Insert size (bp): 2000
  GenBank ID: J02459
  Cloning method: Restriction Enzyme; 5′ cloning site BglII (destroyed during cloning); 3′ cloning site BglII (destroyed during cloning)
  Sequencing primers: 5′ n/a; 3′ n/a
Resource information
  A portion of this plasmid was derived from a plasmid made by: Anthony Poteete UMass Medical School
Terms and licenses: Academic/Nonprofit Terms; Industry Terms: Not Available to Industry
Depositor comments: Ptac-gam-bet-exo operon derived from plasmid pTP806
How to cite: pKM200 was a gift from Kenan Murphy (Addgene plasmid # 13079 ; http://n2t.net/addgene:13079 ; RRID:Addgene_13079)
