[The description below was written by a language model from this plasmid's Addgene catalogue record and pLannotate feature annotations shown in this document.]
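Description:
pKM200 is a low-copy bacterial expression plasmid that supplies the bacteriophage lambda Red recombination functions in E. coli. It is built on the pMAK705 backbone, and the sequenced record is about 7.6 kb. Replication depends on the pSC101 origin together with a temperature-sensitive Rep101 protein (annotated as carrying an A56V change). The plasmid is therefore maintained only at a permissive low temperature and can be lost from cells when they are shifted to a higher one. Selection is by chloramphenicol, through an intact cat gene under its own promoter. The feature table also shows several fragments left over from the backbone's construction history: pieces of the tetracycline and ampicillin resistance genes, lacI, lacZα, pUC-type polylinker sequence and a Tn903-associated open reading frame. All are annotated as partial, so they are presumably non-functional.

The payload is a roughly 2 kb Ptac-gam-bet-exo operon, derived from plasmid pTP806 and inserted at BglII sites that were destroyed during cloning. A tac promoter followed by a lac operator drives the three genes in series, and a fragment of the lambda tL3 terminator lies downstream. Gam inhibits the host RecBCD nuclease, protecting incoming linear DNA. Exo resects double-stranded ends 5' to 3' to leave 3' single-stranded tails. Beta binds those tails and pairs them with complementary target sequences. The lac operator implies that expression is repressed by lac repressor and relieved by IPTG, but only a fragment of lacI is annotated on the plasmid, so repressor would presumably have to come from the host.

According to the associated publication, the construct was used for Red-mediated recombineering of enterohemorrhagic and enteropathogenic E. coli. The temperature-sensitive replicon would allow the helper plasmid to be cured after the chromosome has been modified.
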