Features (pLannotate 1.2.2; 23 found; start..end, strand, type, name):
    169..258     -  CDS            TcR (fragment): tetracycline efflux protein; tet; confers resistance to tetracycline
    258..346     +  CDS            lacI (fragment): lac repressor; lacI; The lac repressor binds to the lac operator to inhibit transcription in E. coli. This inhibition can be relieved by adding lactose or isopropyl-β-D-thiogalactopyranoside (IPTG).
    359..380     +  protein_bind   CAP binding site: CAP binding activates transcription in the presence of cAMP. E. coli catabolite activator protein
    395..425     +  promoter       lac promoter: promoter for the E. coli lac operon
    433..449     +  protein_bind   lac operator: The lac repressor binds to the lac operator to inhibit transcription in E. coli. This inhibition can be relieved by adding lactose or isopropyl-β-D-thiogalactopyranoside (IPTG). lac repressor encoded by lacI
    486..520     -  misc_feature   MCS (fragment): pUC18/19 multiple cloning site
    564..592     +  promoter       tac promoter: strong E. coli promoter; hybrid between the trp and lac UV5 promoters
    600..616     +  protein_bind   lac operator: The lac repressor binds to the lac operator to inhibit transcription in E. coli. This inhibition can be relieved by adding lactose or isopropyl-β-D-thiogalactopyranoside (IPTG). lac repressor encoded by lacI
    649..1065    +  CDS            Gam: inhibitor of the host RecBCD nuclease in the λ Red system; gam; protects the double-stranded DNA substrate for recombination
   1071..1856    +  CDS            Beta: single-stranded DNA binding recombinase in the λ Red system; bet; mediates pairing of a single-stranded DNA with a complementary target
   1853..2533    +  CDS            Exo: 5' to 3' double-stranded DNA exonuclease in the λ Red system; exo; creates 3' single-stranded DNA tails
   2534..2566    +  terminator     λ tL3 terminator (fragment): transcription terminator tL3 from phage λ
   2567..2592    -  misc_feature   MCS (fragment): pUC18/19 multiple cloning site
   2589..2746    +  CDS            lacZα (fragment): LacZα fragment of β-galactosidase; lacZ fragment
   2749..2772    -  promoter       tet promoter (fragment): E. coli promoter for tetracycline efflux protein gene
   2777..3223    +  CDS            TcR (fragment): tetracycline efflux protein; tet; confers resistance to tetracycline
   3554..4213    -  CDS            CmR: chloramphenicol acetyltransferase; cat; confers resistance to chloramphenicol
   4214..4316    -  promoter       cat promoter: promoter of the E. coli cat gene encoding chloramphenicol acetyltransferase
   4519..4623    +  promoter       AmpR promoter: bla
   4624..4871    +  CDS            AmpR (fragment): β-lactamase; bla; confers resistance to ampicillin, carbenicillin, and related antibiotics
   4885..5202    +  CDS            YT93_ECOLX (fragment): Protein predicted: Swiss-Prot protein existence level 4. May be associated with transposition functions of transposon Tn903. From Escherichia coli.
   6107..7057    -  CDS            Rep101(Ts): temperature-sensitive version of the RepA protein needed for replication with the pSC101 origin (Armstrong et al., 1984); rep101 encoding an A56V mutation
   7105..7327    -  rep_origin     pSC101 ori: low-copy replication origin that requires the Rep101 protein
>Addgene plasmid #13079 | pKM200 | addgene full sequence | sequence record 220076 | Addgene NGS Result
GGGTCTGCTATGTGGTGCTATCTGACTTTTTGCTGTTCAGCAGTTCCTGCCCTCTGATTTTCCAGTCTGA
CCACTTCGGATTATCCCGTGACAGGTCATTCAGACTGGCTAATGCACCCAGTAAGGCAGCGGTATCATCA
ACAGGCTTACCCGTCTTACTGTCGGGGATCGACGCTCTCCCTTATGCGACTCCTGCATTAGGAAGCAGCC
CAGTAGTAGGTTGAGGCCGTTGAGCACCGCCGCCGCAAGGAATGGTGCCAATACGCAAACCGCCTCTCCC
CGCGCGTTGGCCGATTCATTAATGCAGCTGGCACGACAGGTTTCCCGACTGGAAAGCGGGCAGTGAGCGC
AACGCAATTAATGTGAGTTAGCTCACTCATTAGGCACCCCAGGCTTTACACTTTATGCTTCCGGCTCGTA
TGTTGTGTGGAATTGTGAGCGGATAACAATTTCACACAGGAAACAGCTATGACCATGATTACGCCAAGCT
TGCATGCCTGCAGGTCGACTCTAGAGGATCTCCGACATCATAACGGTTCTGGCAAATATTCTGAAATGAG
CTGTTGACAATTAATCATCGGCTCGTATAATGTGTGGAATTGTGAGCGGATAACAATTTCACACAGGAAA
CAGTCGACGCTTATAAAAATGGATATTAATACTGAAACTGAGATCAAGCAAAAGCATTCACTAACCCCCT
TTCCTGTTTTCCTAATCAGCCCGGCATTTCGCGGGCGATATTTTCACAGCTATTTCAGGAGTTCAGCCAT
GAACGCTTATTACATTCAGGATCGTCTTGAGGCTCAGAGCTGGGCGCGTCACTACCAGCAGCTCGCCCGT
GAAGAGAAAGAGGCAGAACTGGCAGACGACATGGAAAAAGGCCTGCCCCAGCACCTGTTTGAATCGCTAT
GCATCGATCATTTGCAACGCCACGGGGCCAGCAAAAAATCCATTACCCGTGCGTTTGATGACGATGTTGA
GTTTCAGGAGCGCATGGCAGAACACATCCGGTACATGGTTGAAACCATTGCTCACCACCAGGTTGATATT
GATTCAGAGGTATAAAACGAATGAGTACTGCACTCGCAACGCTGGCTGGGAAGCTGGCTGAACGTGTCGG
CATGGATTCTGTCGACCCACAGGAACTGATCACCACTCTTCGCCAGACGGCATTTAAAGGTGATGCCAGC
GATGCGCAGTTCATCGCATTACTGATCGTTGCCAACCAGTACGGCCTTAATCCGTGGACGAAAGAAATTT
ACGCCTTTCCTGATAAGCAGAATGGCATCGTTCCGGTGGTGGGCGTTGATGGCTGGTCCCGCATCATCAA
TGAAAACCAGCAGTTTGATGGCATGGACTTTGAGCAGGACAATGAATCCTGTACATGCCGGATTTACCGC
AAGGACCGTAATCATCCGATCTGCGTTACCGAATGGATGGATGAATGCCGCCGCGAACCATTCAAAACTC
GCGAAGGCAGAGAAATCACGGGGCCGTGGCAGTCGCATCCCAAACGGATGTTACGTCATAAAGCCATGAT
TCAGTGTGCCCGTCTGGCCTTCGGATTTGCTGGTATCTATGACAAGGATGAAGCCGAGCGCATTGTCGAA
AATACTGCATACACTGCAGAACGTCAGCCGGAACGCGACATCACTCCGGTTAACGATGAAACCATGCAGG
AGATTAACACTCTGCTGATCGCCCTGGATAAAACATGGGATGACGACTTATTGCCGCTCTGTTCCCAGAT
ATTTCGCCGCGACATTCGTGCATCGTCAGAACTGACACAGGCCGAAGCAGTAAAAGCTCTTGGATTCCTG
AAACAGAAAGCCGCAGAGCAGAAGGTGGCAGCATGACACCGGACATTATCCTGCAGCGTACCGGGATCGA
TGTGAGAGCTGTCGAACAGGGGGAAGATGCGTGGCACAAATTACGGCTCGGCGTCATCACCGCTTCAGAA
GTTCACAACGTGATAGCAAAACCCCGCTCCGGAAAGAAGTGGCCTGACATGAAAATGTCCTACTTCCACA
CCCTGCTTGCTGAGGTTTGCACCGGTGTGGCTCCGGAAGTTAACGCTAAAGCACTGGCCTGGGGAAAACA
GTACGAGAACGACGCCAGAACCCTGTTTGAATTCACTTCCGGCGTGAATGTTACTGAATCCCCGATCATC
TATCGCGACGAAAGTATGCGTACCGCCTGCTCTCCCGATGGTTTATGCAGTGACGGCAACGGCCTTGAAC
TGAAATGCCCGTTTACCTCCCGGGATTTCATGAAGTTCCGGCTCGGTGGTTTCGAGGCCATAAAGTCAGC
TTACATGGCCCAGGTGCAGTACAGCATGTGGGTGACGCGAAAAAATGCCTGGTACTTTGCCAACTATGAC
CCGCGTATGAAGCGTGAAGGCCTGCATTATGTCGTGATTGAGCGGGATGAAAAGTACATGGCGAGTTTTG
ACGAGATCGTGCCGGAGTTCATCGAAAAAATGGACGAGGCACTGGCTGAAATTGGTTTTGTATTTGGGGA
GCAATGGCGATGACGCATCCTCACGATAATATCCGGGTAGGCGCAAGATCCCCGGGTACCGAGCTCGAAT
TCACTGGCCGTCGTTTTACAACGTCGTGACTGGGAAAACCCTGGCGTTACCCAACTTAATCGCCTTGCAG
CACATCCCCCTTTCGCCAGCTGGCGTAATAGCGAAGAGGCCCGCACCGATCGCCCTTCCCAACAGTTGCG
CAGCCTGAATGGCGAATGAGCTTATCGATGATAAGCTGTCAAACATGGCCTGTCGCTTGCGGTATTCGGA
ATCTTGCACGCCCTCGCTCAAGCCTTCGTCACTGGTCCCGCCACCAAACGTTTCGGCGAGAAGCAGGCCA
TTATCGCCGGCATGGCGGCCGACGCGCTGGGCTACGTCTTGCTGGCGTTCGCGACGCGAGGCTGGATGGC
CTTCCCCATTATGATTCTTCTCGCTTCCGGCGGCATCGGGATGCCCGCGTTGCAGGCCATGCTGTCCAGG
CAGGTAGATGACGACCATCAGGGACAGCTTCAAGGATCGCTCGCGGCTCTTACCAGCCTAACTTCGATCA
TTGGACCGCTGATCGTCACGGCGATTTATGCCGCCTCGGCGAGCACATGGAACGGGTTGGCATGGATTGT
AGGCGCCGCCCTATACCTTGTCTGCCTCCCCGCGTTGCGTCGCGGTGCATGGAGCCGGGCCACCTCGACC
TGAATGGAAGCCGGCGGCACCTCGCTAACGGATTCACCGTTTTTATCAGGCTCTGGGAGGCAGAATAAAT
GATCATATCGTCAATTATTACCTCCACGGGGAGAGCCTGAGCAAACTGGCCTCAGGCATTTGAGAAGCAC
ACGGTCACACTGCTTCCGGTAGTCAATAAACCGGTAAACCAGCAATAGACATAAGCGGCTATTTAACGAC
CCTGCCCTGAACCGACGACCGGGTCGAATTTGCTTTCGAATTTCTGCCATTCATCCGCTTATTATCACTT
ATTCAGGCGTAGCAACCAGGCGTTTAAGGGCACCAATAACTGCCTTAAAAAAATTACGCCCCGCCCTGCC
ACTCATCGCAGTACTGTTGTAATTCATTAAGCATTCTGCCGACATGGAAGCCATCACAAACGGCATGATG
AACCTGAATCGCCAGCGGCATCAGCACCTTGTCGCCTTGCGTATAATATTTGCCCATGGTGAAAACGGGG
GCGAAGAAGTTGTCCATATTGGCCACGTTTAAATCAAAACTGGTGAAACTCACCCAGGGATTGGCTGAGA
CGAAAAACATATTCTCAATAAACCCTTTAGGGAAATAGGCCAGGTTTTCACCGTAACACGCCACATCTTG
CGAATATATGTGTAGAAACTGCCGGAAATCGTCGTGGTATTCACTCCAGAGCGATGAAAACGTTTCAGTT
TGCTCATGGAAAACGGTGTAACAAGGGTGAACACTATCCCATATCACCAGCTCACCGTCTTTCATTGCCA
TACGGAATTCCGGATGAGCATTCATCAGGCGGGCAAGAATGTGAATAAAGGCCGGATAAAACTTGTGCTT
ATTTTTCTTTACGGTCTTTAAAAAGGCCGTAATATCCAGCTGAACGGTCTGGTTATAGGTACATTGAGCA
ACTGACTGAAATGCCTCAAAATGTTCTTTACGATGCCATTGGGATATATCAACGGTGGTATATCCAGTGA
TTTTTTTCTCCATTTTAGCTTCCTTAGCTCCTGAAAATCTCGATAACTCAAAAAATACGCCCGGTAGTGA
TCTTATTTCATTATGGTGAAAGTTGGAACCTCTTACGTGCCGATCAACGTCTCATTTTCGCCAAAAGTTG
GCCCAGGGCTTCCCGGTATCAACAGGGACACCAGGATTTATTTATTCTGCGAAGTGATCTTCCGTCACAG
GTATTTATTCGAAGACGAAAGGGCCTCGTGATACGCCTATTTTTATAGGTTAATGTCATGATAATAATGG
TTTCTTAGACGTCAGGTGGCACTTTTCGGGGAAATGTGCGCGGAACCCCTATTTGTTTATTTTTCTAAAT
ACATTCAAATATGTATCCGCTCATGAGACAATAACCCTGATAAATGCTTCAATAATATTGAAAAAGGAAG
AGTATGAGTATTCAACATTTCCGTGTCGCCCTTATTCCCTTTTTTGCGGCATTTTGCCTTCCTGTTTTTG
CTCACCCAGAAACGCTGGTGAAAGTAAAAGATGCTGAAGATCAGTTGGGTGCACGAGTGGGTTACATCGA
ACTGGATCTCAACAGCGGTAAGATCCTTGAGAGTTTTCGCCCCGAAGAACGTTTTCCAATGATGAGCACT
TTTAAAGTTCTGCTATGTGGCGCGGTATTATCCCGTGTTGATCCCCACAGCAAGATGCAACTTTCGCCAG
ATACGACGGCGCTCTTTGCCGTGCTTTCTGACTTTCCATTCGCCTTCACCAAAGACCTTCAGCCCGGTGG
AATCAATCACCAGGTGTGCGATTTCACCCCGGGTGGACGTTTTGAAACTGACATTAACCGACTTTGCCCG
CTTACTGACACTGGTGTAATCCGGGCAGCGCAACGGAACGTTCATCAGGGCAAAAATGGAATCAATAAAA
CCCTGCGCAGCCCGCAGGGTCAGCCGGAATACGCGTTTAATCACCAGAACGGTGGTGATGGCGAGATCAG
AATAGCGCTGGGGCCTTCCTCGTGATGAAGGTGTTGCCGACTCATACCAGGCCTGAATCGCCTCATCATC
CAGCCAGAAAGTGAGGGAGCCACGGTTGATGAGAGCTTTGTTGTAGGTGGACCAGTTGGTGATTCTGAAC
TTTTGCTTTGCCACGGAATGGTCTGTGTTGTCGGGAGGATGCGTGATCTGATCCTTCAACTCAGCAAAAG
TTCGATTTATTCAACAAAGCCACTTTCAGTATGGATTTGGGTGTTACGGGGGGGGGTTGGTGCTTAAAAT
CGCGCTGAGGATTTCTGATGGTGTTAAGCGGGCGGTTTTGAGATGTAAACTCGCCCGTTTAACATAATGG
ATCTTGCGCGCACCGCCCGAACACCACTCGCCACAAAAAACCGCCGGAACGTCCAAAAGTACGGGTTTTG
CTGCCCGCAAACGGGCTGTTCTGGTGTTGCTAGTTTGTTATCAGAATCGCAGATCCGGCTTCAGCCGGTT
TGCCGGCTGAAAGCGCTATTTCTTCCAGAATTGCCATGATTTTTTCCCCACGGGAGGCGTCACTGGCTCC
CGTGTTGTCGGCAGCTTTGATTCGATAAGCAGCATCGCCTGTTTCAGGCTGTCTATGTGTGACTGTTGAG
CTGTAACAAGTTGTCTCAGGTGTTCAATTTCATGTTCTAGTTGCTTTGTTTTACTGGTTTCACCTGTTCT
ATTAGGTGTTACATGCTGTTCATCTGTTACATTGTCGATCTGTTCATGGTGAACAGCTTTAAATGCACCA
AAAACTCGTAAAAGCTCTGATGTATCTATCTTTTTTACACCGTTTTCATCTGTGCATATGGACAGTTTTC
CCTTTGATATGTAACGGTGAACAGTTGTTCTACTTTTGTTTGTTAGTCTTGATGCTTCACTGATAGATAC
AAGAGCCATAAGAACCTCAGATCCTTCCGTATTTAGCCAGTATGTTCTCTAGTGTGGTTCGTTGTTTTTG
CGTGAGCCATGAGAACGAACCATTGAGATCATACTTACTTTGCATGTCACTCAAAAATTTTGCCTCAAAA
CTGGTGAGCTGAATTTTTGCAGTTAAAGCATCGTGTAGTGTTTTTCTTAGTCCGTTATGTAGGTAGGAAT
CTGATGTAATGGTTGTTGGTATTTTGTCACCATTCATTTTTATCTGGTTGTTCTCAAGTTCGGTTACGAG
ATCCATTTGTCTATCTAGTTCAACTTGGAAAATCAACGTATCAGTCGGGCGGCCTCGCTTATCAACCACC
AATTTCATATTGCTGTAAGTGTTTAAATCTTTACTTATTGGTTTCAAAACCCATTGGTTAAGCCTTTTAA
ACTCATGGTAGTTATTTTCAAGCATTAACATGAACTTAAATTCATCAAGGCTAATCTCTATATTTGCCTT
GTGAGTTTTCTTTTGTGTTAGTTCTTTTAATAACCACTCATAAATCCTCATAGAGTATTTGTTTTCAAAA
GACTTAACATGTTCCAGATTATATTTTATGAATTTTTTTAACTGGAAAAGATAAGGCAATATCTCTTCAC
TAAAAACTAATTCTAATTTTTCGCTTGAGAACTTGGCATAGTTTGTCCACTGGAAAATCTCAAAGCCTTT
AACCAAAGGATTCCTGATTTCCACAGTTCTCGTCATCAGCTCTCTGGTTGCTTTAGCTAATACACCATAA
GCATTTTCCCTACTGATGTTCATCATCTGAACGTATTGGTTATAAGTGAACGATACCGTCCGTTCTTTCC
TTGTAGGGTTTTCAATCGTGGGGTTGAGTAGTGCCACACAGCATAAAATTAGCTTGGTTTCATGCTCCGT
TAAGTCATAGCGACTAATCGCTAGTTCATTTGCTTTGAAAACAACTAATTCAGACATACATCTCAATTGG
TCTAGGTGATTTTAATCACTATACCAATTGAGATGGGCTAGTCAATGATAATTACTAGTCCTTTTCCTTT
GAGTTGTGGGTATCTGTAAATTCTGCTAGACCTTTGCTGGAAAACTTGTAAATTCTGCTAGACCCTCTGT
AAATTCCGCTAGACCTTTGTGTGTTTTTTTTGTTTATATTCAAGTGGTTATAATTTATAGAATAAAGAAA
GAATAAAAAAAGATAAAAAGAATAGATCCCAGCCCTGTGTATAACTCACTACTTTAGTCAGTTCCGCAGT
ATTACAAAAGGATGTCGCAAACGCTGTTTGCTCCTCTACAAAACAGACCTTAAAACCCTAAAGGCTTAAG
TAGCACCCTCGCAAGCTCGGGCAAATCGCTGAATATTCCTTTTGTCTCCGACCATCAGGCACCTGAGTCG
CTGTCTTTTTCGTGACATTCAGTTCGCTGCGCTCACGGCTCTGGCAGTGAATGGGGGTAAATGGCACTAC
AGGCGCCTTTTATGGATTCATGCAAGGAAACTACCCATAATACAAGAAAAGCCCGTCACGGGCTTCTCAG
GGCGTTTTATGGC
