>Addgene plasmid #13079 | pKM200 | addgene partial sequence | sequence record 19634 | 13079 with M13rev
AANTAATCATCGGCTCGTATAATGTGTGGAATTGTGAGCGGATAACAATTTCACACAGGAAACAGTCGAC
GCTTATAAAAATGGATATTAATACTGAAACTGAGATCAAGCAAAAGCATTCACTAACCCCCTTTCCTGTT
TTCCTAATCAGCCCGGCATTTCGCGGGCGATATTTTCACAGCTATTTCAGGAGTTCAGCCATGAACGCTT
ATTACATTCAGGATCGTCTTGAGGCTCAGAGCTGGGCGCGTCACTACCAGCAGCTCGCCCGTGAAGAGAA
AGAGGCAGAACTGGCAGACGACATGGAAAAAGGCCTGCCCCAGCACCTGTTTGAATCGCTATGCATCGAT
CATTTGCAACGCCACGGGGCCAGCAAAAAATCCATTACCCGTGCGTTTGATGACGATGTTGAGTTTCAGG
AGCGCATGGCAGAACACATCCGGTACATGGTTGAAACCATTGCTCACCACCAGGTTGATATTGATTCAGA
GGTATAAAACGAATGAGTACTGCACTCGCAACGCTGGCTGGGAAGCTGGCTGAACGTGTCGGCATGGATT
CTGTCGACCCACAGGAACTGATCACCACTCTTCGCCAGACGGCATTTAAAGGTGATGCCAGCGATGCGCA
GTTCATCGCATTACTGATCGTTGCCAACCAGTACGGCCTTAATCCGTGGACGAAAGAAATTTACGCCTTT
CCTGATAAGCAGAATGGCATCGTTCCGGTGGTGGGCGTTGATGGCTGGTCCCGCATCATCAATGAAAACC
AGCAGTTTGATGGCATGG
